Addgene plasmid #16652: pCMV-Myc CDC4 WT*
Depositing lab: Bert Vogelstein. Publication: Inactivation of hCDC4 can cause chromosomal instability. Rajagopalan H, Jallepalli PV, Rago C, Velculescu VE, Kinzler KW, Vogelstein B, Lengauer C. Nature. 2004 Mar 4. 428(6978):77-81. 10.1038/nature02313 PubMed 14999283.
Backbone
  Vector backbone: pCMV-Myc
  Backbone manufacturer: Clontech
  Backbone size w/o insert (bp): 3800
  Vector type: Mammalian Expression
Growth in bacteria
  Bacterial resistance: Ampicillin, 100 μg/mL
  Growth temperature: 37°C
  Growth strain: DH5alpha
  Copy number: High Copy
Gene/Insert
  Gene/Insert name: CDC4 (alt name: Archipelago)
  Species: H. sapiens (human)
  Insert size (bp): 1500
  Mutation: *Note that this insert is only WT relative to the mutant version (www.addgene.org/16653). This is not full length CDC4. See comments and paper for specifics.
  Entrez Gene: FBXW7 (a.k.a. AGO, CDC4, DEDHIL, FBW6, FBW7, FBX30, FBXO30, FBXW6, SEL-10, SEL10, hAgo, hCdc4)
  Tag / fusion protein: myc (N terminal on backbone)
  Cloning method: Restriction Enzyme; 5′ cloning site BglII (not destroyed); 3′ cloning site NotI (not destroyed)
  Sequencing primers: 5′ n/a; 3′ EBV rev
Terms and licenses: Academic/Nonprofit Terms; Industry Terms: Not Available to Industry
Depositor comments: A 1.5kb fragment of human CDC4 cDNA (nucleotides 374-1874), which encompasses the entire ORF, was cloned into pCMV-Myc. Addgene's quality control sequence suggests there are some unexpected mutations in the gene. The effect these mutations have on function is unknown, but this is the plasmid used in the Vogelstein article, so it should behave as reported.
How to cite: pCMV-Myc CDC4 WT* was a gift from Bert Vogelstein (Addgene plasmid # 16652 ; http://n2t.net/addgene:16652 ; RRID:Addgene_16652)
