[The description below was written by a language model from this plasmid's Addgene catalogue record and pLannotate feature annotations shown in this document.]
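Description:
pCMV-Myc CDC4 WT* is a mammalian expression plasmid built on the Clontech pCMV-Myc backbone (about 3.8 kb without insert; the sequenced construct is roughly 5.3 kb). It is propagated in E. coli from a high-copy ColE1/pUC-type origin and selected with ampicillin through the β-lactamase gene and its own promoter. The feature table also picks up short remnants of lac regulatory elements, lacI, lacZα, rop, bom and a pUC multiple cloning site, which are vestiges of the backbone's cloning history rather than functional parts of the expression cassette.

The payload is a roughly 1.5 kb fragment of human CDC4 cDNA (gene FBXW7, also called Archipelago/hAgo), inserted between BglII and NotI sites that both remain intact. Transcription is driven by the human cytomegalovirus immediate early enhancer and promoter, followed by a modified SV40 intron, and is terminated by an SV40 polyadenylation signal. The backbone supplies an N-terminal myc epitope tag for detecting the protein, although this tag is not separately annotated in the feature table. The automated annotation labels the coding region as a fragment matching bovine FBXW7, which reflects homology-based matching; the catalogue states the insert is human.

The record carries caveats. The "WT" label is only relative to a companion mutant plasmid. The mutation field says the insert is not full-length CDC4, while the depositor comment says the fragment encompasses the entire ORF, an inconsistency the record does not resolve. Repository quality-control sequencing also found unexpected mutations of unknown functional effect. The plasmid was used in a study showing that hCDC4 inactivation can cause chromosomal instability.
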