Features (pLannotate 1.2.2; 16 found; start..end, strand, type, name):
      1..304     +  enhancer       CMV enhancer: human cytomegalovirus immediate early enhancer
    305..508     +  promoter       CMV promoter: human cytomegalovirus (CMV) immediate early promoter
    646..742     +  intron         SV40 intron: modified SV40 intron with splice donor and acceptor sites
    869..2398    +  CDS            FBXW7 (fragment): FBXW7_BOVIN - Also known as FBW7 From Bos taurus (Bovine).
   2410..2544    -  polyA_signal   SV40 poly(A) signal: SV40 polyadenylation signal
   2679..2695    -  protein_bind   lac operator: The lac repressor binds to the lac operator to inhibit transcription in E. coli. This inhibition can be relieved by adding lactose or isopropyl-β-D-thiogalactopyranoside (IPTG). lac repressor encoded by lacI
   2703..2733    -  promoter       lac promoter: promoter for the E. coli lac operon
   2748..2769    -  protein_bind   CAP binding site: CAP binding activates transcription in the presence of cAMP. E. coli catabolite activator protein
   2782..2874    -  CDS            lacI (fragment): lac repressor; lacI; The lac repressor binds to the lac operator to inhibit transcription in E. coli. This inhibition can be relieved by adding lactose or isopropyl-β-D-thiogalactopyranoside (IPTG).
   3057..3645    -  rep_origin     ori: high-copy-number ColE1/pMB1/pBR322/pUC origin of replication
   3816..4676    -  CDS            AmpR: β-lactamase; bla; confers resistance to ampicillin, carbenicillin, and related antibiotics
   4677..4781    -  promoter       AmpR promoter: bla
   4876..4911    +  CDS            rop (fragment): Rop protein, which maintains plasmids at low copy number; rop
   5013..5112    +  misc_feature   bom (fragment): basis of mobility region from pBR322
   5118..5273    -  CDS            lacZα (fragment): LacZα fragment of β-galactosidase; lacZ fragment
   5279..2       -  misc_feature   MCS (fragment) (across the origin): pUC18/19 multiple cloning site
>Addgene plasmid #16652 | pCMV-Myc CDC4 WT* | addgene full sequence | sequence record 190558 | Addgene NGS Result
CGTTACATAACTTACGGTAAATGGCCCGCCTGGCTGACCGCCCAACGACCCCCGCCCATTGACGTCAATA
ATGACGTATGTTCCCATAGTAACGCCAATAGGGACTTTCCATTGACGTCAATGGGTGGAGTATTTACGGT
AAACTGCCCACTTGGCAGTACATCAAGTGTATCATATGCCAAGTACGCCCCCTATTGACGTCAATGACGG
TAAATGGCCCGCCTGGCATTATGCCCAGTACATGACCTTATGGGACTTTCCTACTTGGCAGTACATCTAC
GTATTAGTCATCGCTATTACCATGGTGATGCGGTTTTGGCAGTACATCAATGGGCGTGGATAGCGGTTTG
ACTCACGGGGATTTCCAAGTCTCCACCCCATTGACGTCAATGGGAGTTTGTTTTGGCACCAAAATCAACG
GGACTTTCCAAAATGTCGTAACAACTCCGCCCCATTGACGCAAATGGGCGGTAGGCGTGTACGGTGGGAG
GTCTATATAAGCAGAGCTCGTTTAGTGAACCGTCAGATCGCCTGGAGACGCCATCCACGCTGTTTTGACC
TCCATAGAAGACACCGGGACCGATCCAGCCTCCGGACTCTAGAGGATCCGGTACTAGAGGAACTGAAAAA
CCAGAAAGTTAACTGGTAAGTTTAGTCTTTTTGTCTTTTATTTCAGGTCCCGGATCCGGTGGTGGTGCAA
ATCAAAAAACTGCTCCTCAGTGGATGTTGCCTTTACTTCTAGGCCTGTACGGAAGTGTTACTTCTGCTCT
AAAAGCTGCGGAATTGTACCCGCGGGCCCACCATGGCATCAATGCAGAAGCTGATCTCAGAGGAGGACCT
GCTTATGGCCATGGAGGCCCGAATTCGGTCGACCGAGATCTTACCATGTTCAGCAACACCAACAACTTTT
GGGGACCTCAGAGCAGCCAATGGCCAAGGGCAACAACGACGCCGAATTACATCTGTCCAGCCACCTACAG
GCCTCCAGGAATGGCTAAAAATGTTTCAGAGCTGGAGTGGACCAGAGAAATTGCTTGCTTTAGATGAACT
CATTGATAGTTGTGAACCAACACAAGTAAAACATATGATGCAAGTGATAGAACCCCAGTTTCAACGAGAC
TTCATTTCATTGCTCCCTAAAGAGTTGGCACTCTATGTGCTTTCATTCCTGGAACCCAAAGACCTGCTAC
AAGCAGCTCAGACATGTCGCTACTGGAGAATTTTGGCTGAAGACAACCTTCTCTGGAGAGAGAAATGCAA
AGAAGAGGGGATTGATGAACCATTGCACATCAAGAGAAGAAAAGTAATAAAACCAGGTTTCATACACAGT
CCATGGAAAAGTGCATACATCAGACAGCACAGAATTGATACTAACTGGAGGCGAGGAGAACTCAAATCTC
CTAAGGTGCTGAAAGGACATGATGATCATGTGATCACATGCTTACAGTTTTGTGGTAACCGAATAGTTAG
TGGTTCTGATGACAACACTTTAAAAGTTTGGTCAGCAGTCACAGGCAAATGTCTGAGAACATTAGTGGGA
CATACAGGTGGAGTATGGTCATCACAAATGAGAGACAACATCATCATTAGTGGATCTACAGATCGGACAC
TCAAAGTGTGGAATGCAGAGACTGGAGAATGTATACACACCTTATATGGGCATACTTCCACTGTGCGTTG
TATGCATCTTCATGAAAAAAGAGTTGTTAGCGGTTCTCGAGATGCCACTCTTAGGGTTTGGGATATTGAG
ACAGGCCAGTGTTTACATGTTTTGATGGGTCATGTTGCAGCAGTCCGCTGTGTTCAATATGATGGCAGGA
GGGTTGTTAGTGGAGCATATGATTTTATGGTAAAGGTGTGGGATCCAGAGGCTGAAACCTGTCTACACAC
GTTGCAGGGGCATACTAATAGAGTCTATTCATTACAGTTTGATGGTATCCATGTGGTGAGTGGATCTCTT
GATACATCAATCCGTGTTTGGGATGTGGAGACAGGGAATTGCATTCACACGTTAACAGGGCACCAGTCGT
TAACAAGTGGAATGGAACTCAAAGACAATATTCTTGTTTCTGGGAATGCAGATTCTACAGTTAAAATCTG
GGATATCAAAACAGGACAGTGTGTACAAACATTGCAAGGTCCCAACAAGCATCAGAGTGCTGTGACCTGT
TTACAGTTCAACAAGAACTTTGTAACTACCAGCTCAGATGATGGAACTGTAGAACTATGGGACTTGAAAA
CGGGTGAATTTATTCGAAACCTAGTCACATTGGAGAGTGGGGGGAGTGGGGGAGTTGTGTGGCGGATCAG
AGCCTCAAACACAAAGCTGGTGTGTGCAGTTGGGAGTCGGAATGGGACTGAAGAAACCAAGCTGCTGGTG
CTGGACTTTGATGTGGACGCGGCCGCGGGGATCCAGACATGATAAGATACATTGATGAGTTTGGACAAAC
CACAACTAGAATGCAGTGAAAAAAATGCTTTATTTGTGAAATTTGTGATGCTATTGCTTTATTTGTAACC
ATTATAAGCTGCAATAAACAAGTTAACAACAACAATTGCATTCATTTTATGTTTCAGGTTCAGGGGGAGG
TGTGGGAGGTTTTTTCGGATCCTCTAGAGTCGATCTGCAGGCATGCTAGCTTGGCGTAATCATGGTCATA
GCTGTTTCCTGTGTGAAATTGTTATCCGCTCACAATTCCACACAACATACGAGCCGGAAGCATAAAGTGT
AAAGCCTGGGGTGCCTAATGAGTGAGCTAACTCACATTAATTGCGTTGCGCTCACTGCCCGCTTTCCAGT
CGGGAAACCTGTCGTGCCAGCTGCATTAATGAATCGGCCAACGCGCGGGGAGAGGCGGTTTGCGTATTGG
GCGCTCTTCCGCTTCCTCGCTCACTGACTCGCTGCGCTCGGTCGTTCGGCTGCGGCGAGCGGTATCAGCT
CACTCAAAGGCGGTAATACGGTTATCCACAGAATCAGGGGATAACGCAGGAAAGAACATGTGAGCAAAAG
GCCAGCAAAAGGCCAGGAACCGTAAAAAGGCCGCGTTGCTGGCGTTTTTCCATAGGCTCCGCCCCCCTGA
CGAGCATCACAAAAATCGACGCTCAAGTCAGAGGTGGCGAAACCCGACAGGACTATAAAGATACCAGGCG
TTTCCCCCTGGAAGCTCCCTCGTGCGCTCTCCTGTTCCGACCCTGCCGCTTACCGGATACCTGTCCGCCT
TTCTCCCTTCGGGAAGCGTGGCGCTTTCTCATAGCTCACGCTGTAGGTATCTCAGTTCGGTGTAGGTCGT
TCGCTCCAAGCTGGGCTGTGTGCACGAACCCCCCGTTCAGCCCGACCGCTGCGCCTTATCCGGTAACTAT
CGTCTTGAGTCCAACCCGGTAAGACACGACTTATCGCCACTGGCAGCAGCCACTGGTAACAGGATTAGCA
GAGCGAGGTATGTAGGCGGTGCTACAGAGTTCTTGAAGTGGTGGCCTAACTACGGCTACACTAGAAGAAC
AGTATTTGGTATCTGCGCTCTGCTGAAGCCAGTTACCTTCGGAAAAAGAGTTGGTAGCTCTTGATCCGGC
AAACAAACCACCGCTGGTAGCGGTGGTTTTTTTGTTTGCAAGCAGCAGATTACGCGCAGAAAAAAAGGAT
CTCAAGAAGATCCTTTGATCTTTTCTACGGGGTCTGACGCTCAGTGGAACGAAAACTCACGTTAAGGGAT
TTTGGTCATGAGATTATCAAAAAGGATCTTCACCTAGATCCTTTTAAATTAAAAATGAAGTTTTAAATCA
ATCTAAAGTATATATGAGTAAACTTGGTCTGACAGTTACCAATGCTTAATCAGTGAGGCACCTATCTCAG
CGATCTGTCTATTTCGTTCATCCATAGTTGCCTGACTCCCCGTCGTGTAGATAACTACGATACGGGAGGG
CTTACCATCTGGCCCCAGTGCTGCAATGATACCGCGAGACCCACGCTCACCGGCTCCAGATTTATCAGCA
ATAAACCAGCCAGCCGGAAGGGCCGAGCGCAGAAGTGGTCCTGCAACTTTATCCGCCTCCATCCAGTCTA
TTAATTGTTGCCGGGAAGCTAGAGTAAGTAGTTCGCCAGTTAATAGTTTGCGCAACGTTGTTGCCATTGC
TACAGGCATCGTGGTGTCACGCTCGTCGTTTGGTATGGCTTCATTCAGCTCCGGTTCCCAACGATCAAGG
CGAGTTACATGATCCCCCATGTTGTGCAAAAAAGCGGTTAGCTCCTTCGGTCCTCCGATCGTTGTCAGAA
GTAAGTTGGCCGCAGTGTTATCACTCATGGTTATGGCAGCACTGCATAATTCTCTTACTGTCATGCCATC
CGTAAGATGCTTTTCTGTGACTGGTGAGTACTCAACCAAGTCATTCTGAGAATAGTGTATGCGGCGACCG
AGTTGCTCTTGCCCGGCGTCAATACGGGATAATACCGCGCCACATAGCAGAACTTTAAAAGTGCTCATCA
TTGGAAAACGTTCTTCGGGGCGAAAACTCTCAAGGATCTTACCGCTGTTGAGATCCAGTTCGATGTAACC
CACTCGTGCACCCAACTGATCTTCAGCATCTTTTACTTTCACCAGCGTTTCTGGGTGAGCAAAAACAGGA
AGGCAAAATGCCGCAAAAAAGGGAATAAGGGCGACACGGAAATGTTGAATACTCATACTCTTCCTTTTTC
AATATTATTGAAGCATTTATCAGGGTTATTGTCTCATGAGCGGATACATATTTGAATGTATTTAGAAAAA
TAAACAAATAGGGGTTCCGCGCACATTTCCCCGAAAAGTGCCACCTGACGTCTAAGAAACCATTATTATC
ATGACATTAACCTATAAAAATAGGCGTATCACGAGGCCCTTTCGTCTCGCGCGTTTCGGTGATGACGGTG
AAAACCTCTGACACATGCAGCTCCCGGAGACGGTCACAGCTTGTCTGTAAGCGGATGCCGGGAGCAGACA
AGCCCGTCAGGGCGCGTCAGCGGGTGTTGGCGGGTGTCGGGGCTGGCTTAACTATGCGGCATCAGAGCAG
ATTGTACTGAGAGTGCACCATATGCGGTGTGAAATACCGCACAGATGCGTAAGGAGAAAATACCGCATCA
GGCGCCATTCGCCATTCAGGCTGCGCAACTGTTGGGAAGGGCGATCGGTGCGGGCCTCTTCGCTATTACG
CCAGCTGGCGAAAGGGGGATGTGCTGCAAGGCGATTAAGTTGGGTAACGCCAGGGTTTTCCCAGTCACGA
CGTTGTAAAACGACGGCCAGTGAGTTCGAGCTTGCATGCCTGCAGGT
