>Addgene plasmid #16652 | pCMV-Myc CDC4 WT* | addgene partial sequence | sequence record 100142 | EBV-rev 5'-GTGGTTTGTCCAAACTCATC-3'
TGTCTGGATCCCCGCGGCCGCGTCCACATCAAAGTCCAGCACCAGCAGCTTGGTTTCTTCAGTCCCATTC
CGACTCCCAACTGCACACACCAGCTTTGTGTTTGAGGCTCTGATCCGCCACACAACTCCCCCACTCCCCC
CACTCTCCAATGTGACTAGGTTTCGAATAAATTCACCCGTTTTCAAGTCCCATAGTTCTACAGTTCCATC
ATCTGAGCTGGTAGTTACAAAGTTCTTGTTGAACTGTAAACAGGTCACAGCACTCTGATGCTTGTTGGGA
CCTTGCAATGTTTGTACACACTGTCCTGTTTTGATATCCCAGATTTTAACTGTAGAATCTGCATTCCCAG
AAACAAGAATATTGTCTTTGAGTTCCATTCCACTTGTTAACGACTGGTGCCCTGTTAACGTGTGAATGCA
ATTCCCTGTCTCCACATCCCAAACACGGATTGATGTATCAAGAGATCCACTCACCACATGGATACCATCA
AACTGTAATGAATAGACTCTATTAGTATGCCCCTGCAACGTGTGTAGACAGGTTTCAGCCTCTGGATCCC
ACACCTTTACCATAAAATCATATGCTCCACTAACAACCCTCCTGCCATCATATTGAACACAGCGGACTGC
TGCAACATGACCCATCAAAACATGTAAACACTGGCCTGTCTCAATATCCCAAACCCTAAGAGTGGCATCT
CGAGAACCGCTAACAACTCTTTTTTCATGAAGATGCATACAACGCACAGTGGAAGTATGCCCATATAAGG
TGTGTATACATTCTCCAGTCTCTGCATTCCACACTTTGAGTGTCCGATCTGTAGATCCACTAATGATGAT
GTTGTCTCTCATTTGTGATGACCATACTCCACCTGTATGTCCCACTAATGTTCTCAGACATTTGCCTGTG
ACTGCTGACCAAACTTTTAAAGTGTTGTCATCAGAACCACTAACTATTCGGTTACCACAAAACTGTAAGC
ATGTGATCACATGATCATCATGTCCTTTCAGCACCTTAGGAGATTTGAGTTCTCCTCGCCTCCAG
