>Addgene plasmid #16652 | pCMV-Myc CDC4 WT* | addgene partial sequence | sequence record 100145 | LNCX 5'-AGCTCGTTTAGTGAACCGTCAGATC-3'
CCATCCACGCTGTTTTGACCTCCATAGAAGACACCGGGACCGATCCAGCCTCCGGACTCTAGAGGATCCG
GTACTAGAGGAACTGAAAAACCAGAAAGTTAACTGGTAAGTTTAGTCTTTTTGTCTTTTATTTCAGGTCC
CGGATCCGGTGGTGGTGCAAATCAAAAAACTGCTCCTCAGTGGATGTTGCCTTTACTTCTAGGCCTGTAC
GGAAGTGTTACTTCTGCTCTAAAAGCTGCGGAATTGTACCCGCGGGCCCACCATGGCATCAATGCAGAAG
CTGATCTCAGAGGAGGACCTGCTTATGGCCATGGAGGCCCGAATTCGGTCGACCGAGATCTTACCATGTT
CAGCAACACCAACAACTTTTGGGGACCTCAGAGCAGCCAATGGCCAAGGGCAACAACGACGCCGAATTAC
ATCTGTCCAGCCACCTACAGGCCTCCAGGAATGGCTAAAAATGTTTCAGAGCTGGAGTGGACCAGAGAAA
TTGCTTGCTTTAGATGAACTCATTGATAGTTGTGAACCAACACAAGTAAAACATATGATGCAAGTGATAG
AACCCCAGTTTCAACGAGACTTCATTTCATTGCTCCCTAAAGAGTTGGCACTCTATGTGCTTTCATTCCT
GGAACCCAAAGACCTGCTACAAGCAGCTCAGACATGTCGCTACTGGAGAATTTTGGCTGAAGACAACCTT
CTCTGGAGAGAGAAATGCAAAGAAGAGGGGATTGATGAACCATTGCACATCAAGAGAAGAAAAGTAATAA
AACCAGGTTTCATACACAGTCCATGGAAAAGTGCATACATCAGACAGCACAGAATTGATACTAACTGGAG
GCGAGGAGAACTCAAATCTCCTAAGGTGCTGAAAGGACATGATGATCATGTGATCACATGCTTACAGTTT
TGTGGTAACCGAATAGTTAGTGGTTCTGATGACAACACTTTAAAAGTTTGGTCAGCAGTCACAGGCAAAT
GTCTGAGA
